Addgene plasmid #76623: DYRK1B gRNA (BRDN0001149482)
Purpose: 3rd generation lentiviral gRNA plasmid targeting human DYRK1B
Depositing lab: John Doench & David Root. Depositing organization: Broad Institute. Publication: Optimized sgRNA design to maximize activity and minimize off-target effects of CRISPR-Cas9. Doench JG, Fusi N, Sullender M, Hegde M, Vaimberg EW, Donovan KF, Smith I, Tothova Z, Wilen C, Orchard R, Virgin HW, Listgarten J, Root DE. Nat Biotechnol. 2016 Jan 18. doi: 10.1038/nbt.3437. PubMed 26780180.
Backbone
  Vector backbone: lentiGuide-Puro
  Backbone manufacturer: Zhang Lab (Addgene plasmid # 52963)
  Vector type: Mammalian Expression, Lentiviral, CRISPR
  Selectable markers: Puromycin
Growth in bacteria
  Bacterial resistance: Ampicillin, 100 μg/mL
  Growth temperature: 37°C
  Growth strain: DH5alpha
  Copy number: High Copy
Gene/Insert
  Gene/Insert name: DYRK1B (alt names: DYRK1B; NM_004714.2)
  gRNA/shRNA sequence: CATGACTACATCGTGCGCAG
  Species: H. sapiens (human)
  Entrez Gene: DYRK1B (a.k.a. AOMS3, MIRK)
  Promoter: hU6
  Cloning method: Unknown
  Sequencing primers: 5′ U6-F; 3′ pS2-R
Terms and licenses: Academic/Nonprofit Terms; Industry Terms: Not Available to Industry
Depositor comments: The gRNA was designed to target the following Genbank reference sequence(s): NM_004714.2,NM_006483.2,NM_006484.2. Note that this plasmid does NOT contain Cas9. It should be used in conjunction with lentiCas9-Blast (Addgene #52962) or otherwise with cell lines already expressing Cas9. Browse the full kinome gRNA library at http://www.addgene.org/pooled-library/broadgpp-human-kinome/ or visit http://www.broadinstitute.org/rnai/public/ for detailed protocols and information.
How to cite: DYRK1B gRNA (BRDN0001149482) was a gift from John Doench & David Root (Addgene plasmid # 76623 ; http://n2t.net/addgene:76623 ; RRID:Addgene_76623)
