[The description below was written by a language model from this plasmid's Addgene catalogue record and pLannotate feature annotations shown in this document.]
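Description:
DYRK1B gRNA (BRDN0001149482) is a third-generation lentiviral guide RNA plasmid built on the lentiGuide-Puro backbone and designed to direct Streptococcus pyogenes Cas9 to the human DYRK1B gene (also known as MIRK or AOMS3). The 8.3 kb plasmid is maintained in E. coli at high copy through a ColE1/pUC-type origin with ampicillin selection (AmpR), and it also carries an f1 origin and an SV40 origin left over from the backbone. Short annotated fragments such as lacZα, lacI, small t antigen, gag and Rev are backbone remnants rather than functional genes.

The transfer cassette is framed by an RSV promoter fused to a truncated HIV-1 5' LTR, which makes genomic RNA production independent of Tat, and by a self-inactivating ΔU3 3' LTR followed by an SV40 polyadenylation signal. Between them lie the Ψ packaging signal, the Rev response element for nuclear export of the viral RNA, and a cPPT/CTS that aids nuclear import in transduced cells. A human U6 RNA polymerase III promoter drives the DYRK1B-specific spacer joined to the Cas9 gRNA scaffold. Downstream, the EF-1α core promoter with its intron A expresses puromycin N-acetyltransferase for selection of transduced mammalian cells, with a WPRE to enhance transcript expression.

The plasmid does not encode Cas9, so it must be used with a separate Cas9 vector or in cells already expressing the nuclease. The guide was designed against several DYRK1B reference transcripts and belongs to a human kinome gRNA collection developed alongside work on optimised sgRNA design. It is suited to knockout of DYRK1B.
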