Features (pLannotate 1.2.2; 29 found; start..end, strand, type, name):
     14..80      +  CDS            small t antigen (fragment): SV40 (simian virus 40) small t antigen
    106..317     +  promoter       EF-1α core promoter: core promoter for human elongation factor EF-1α
    318..1256    +  intron         EF-1α intron A: intron upstream of the start codon of human EF-1α
   1278..1877    +  CDS            PuroR (fragment): puromycin N-acetyltransferase; pac from Streptomyces; confers resistance to puromycin
   1893..2481    +  misc_feature   WPRE: woodchuck hepatitis virus posttranscriptional regulatory element
   2532..2551    +  misc_feature   cPPT/CTS (fragment): central polypurine tract and central termination sequence of HIV-1
   2553..2786    +  LTR            3' LTR (ΔU3): self-inactivating 3' long terminal repeat (LTR) from HIV-1
   2864..2985    +  polyA_signal   SV40 poly(A) signal: SV40 polyadenylation signal
   3025..3160    +  rep_origin     SV40 ori: SV40 origin of replication
   3181..3199    -  promoter       T7 promoter: promoter for bacteriophage T7 RNA polymerase
   3207..3362    +  CDS            lacZα (fragment): LacZα fragment of β-galactosidase; lacZ fragment
   3367..3795    +  rep_origin     f1 ori (sequence partly withheld): f1 bacteriophage origin of replication; arrow indicates direction of (+) strand synthesis
   3848..3952    +  promoter       AmpR promoter: bla
   3953..4813    +  CDS            AmpR: β-lactamase; bla; confers resistance to ampicillin, carbenicillin, and related antibiotics
   4984..5572    +  rep_origin     ori: high-copy-number ColE1/pMB1/pBR322/pUC origin of replication
   5755..5847    +  CDS            lacI (fragment): lac repressor; lacI; The lac repressor binds to the lac operator to inhibit transcription in E. coli. This inhibition can be relieved by adding lactose or isopropyl-β-D-thiogalactopyranoside (IPTG).
   5860..5881    +  protein_bind   CAP binding site: CAP binding activates transcription in the presence of cAMP. E. coli catabolite activator protein
   5896..5926    +  promoter       lac promoter: promoter for the E. coli lac operon
   5934..5950    +  protein_bind   lac operator: The lac repressor binds to the lac operator to inhibit transcription in E. coli. This inhibition can be relieved by adding lactose or isopropyl-β-D-thiogalactopyranoside (IPTG). lac repressor encoded by lacI
   5995..6013    +  promoter       T3 promoter: promoter for bacteriophage T3 RNA polymerase
   6041..6267    +  promoter       RSV promoter: Rous sarcoma virus enhancer/promoter
   6268..6448    +  LTR            5' LTR (truncated): truncated 5' long terminal repeat (LTR) from HIV-1
   6495..6620    +  misc_feature   HIV-1 Ψ: packaging signal of human immunodeficiency virus type 1
   6604..6967    +  CDS            HIV-1 gag (fragment): gag protein from human immunodeficiency virus 1; gag
   7113..7346    +  misc_feature   RRE: The Rev response element (RRE) of HIV-1 allows for Rev-dependent mRNA export from the nucleus to the cytoplasm.
   7723..7749    +  CDS            Rev (fragment): human immunodeficiency virus 1 (HIV-1) Rev protein; rev; enhances nuclear export of unspliced and incompletely spliced viral mRNAs
   7753..7993    +  promoter       U6 promoter: RNA polymerase III promoter for human U6 snRNA
   8023..8098    +  misc_RNA       gRNA scaffold: guide RNA scaffold for the Streptococcus pyogenes CRISPR/Cas9 system
   8154..8271    +  misc_feature   cPPT/CTS: central polypurine tract and central termination sequence of HIV-1
>Addgene plasmid #76623 | DYRK1B gRNA (BRDN0001149482) | addgene full sequence | sequence record 186188 | Addgene Assembled Sequence
CCCGGGTGCAAAGATGGATAAAGTTTTAAACAGAGAGGAATCTTTGCAGCTAATGGACCTTCTAGGTCTT
GAAAGGAGTGGGAATTGGCTCCGGTGCCCGTCAGTGGGCAGAGCGCACATCGCCCACAGTCCCCGAGAAG
TTGGGGGGAGGGGTCGGCAATTGATCCGGTGCCTAGAGAAGGTGGCGCGGGGTAAACTGGGAAAGTGATG
TCGTGTACTGGCTCCGCCTTTTTCCCGAGGGTGGGGGAGAACCGTATATAAGTGCAGTAGTCGCCGTGAA
CGTTCTTTTTCGCAACGGGTTTGCCGCCAGAACACAGGTAAGTGCCGTGTGTGGTTCCCGCGGGCCTGGC
CTCTTTACGGGTTATGGCCCTTGCGTGCCTTGAATTACTTCCACCTGGCTGCAGTACGTGATTCTTGATC
CCGAGCTTCGGGTTGGAAGTGGGTGGGAGAGTTCGAGGCCTTGCGCTTAAGGAGCCCCTTCGCCTCGTGC
TTGAGTTGAGGCCTGGCCTGGGCGCTGGGGCCGCCGCGTGCGAATCTGGTGGCACCTTCGCGCCTGTCTC
GCTGCTTTCGATAAGTCTCTAGCCATTTAAAATTTTTGATGACCTGCTGCGACGCTTTTTTTCTGGCAAG
ATAGTCTTGTAAATGCGGGCCAAGATCTGCACACTGGTATTTCGGTTTTTGGGGCCGCGGGCGGCGACGG
GGCCCGTGCGTCCCAGCGCACATGTTCGGCGAGGCGGGGCCTGCGAGCGCGGCCACCGAGAATCGGACGG
GGGTAGTCTCAAGCTGGCCGGCCTGCTCTGGTGCCTGGCCTCGCGCCGCCGTGTATCGCCCCGCCCTGGG
CGGCAAGGCTGGCCCGGTCGGCACCAGTTGCGTGAGCGGAAAGATGGCCGCTTCCCGGCCCTGCTGCAGG
GAGCTCAAAATGGAGGACGCGGCGCTCGGGAGAGCGGGCGGGTGAGTCACCCACACAAAGGAAAAGGGCC
TTTCCGTCCTCAGCCGTCGCTTCATGTGACTCCACGGAGTACCGGGCGCCGTCCAGGCACCTCGATTAGT
TCTCGAGCTTTTGGAGTACGTCGTCTTTAGGTTGGGGGGAGGGGTTTTATGCGATGGAGTTTCCCCACAC
TGAGTGGGTGGAGACTGAAGTTAGGCCAGCTTGGCACTTGATGTAATTCTCCTTGGAATTTGCCCTTTTT
GAGTTTGGATCTTGGTTCATTCTCAAGCCTCAGACAGTGGTTCAAAGTTTTTTTCTTCCATTTCAGGTGT
CGTGACGTACGGCCACCATGACCGAGTACAAGCCCACGGTGCGCCTCGCCACCCGCGACGACGTCCCCAG
GGCCGTACGCACCCTCGCCGCCGCGTTCGCCGACTACCCCGCCACGCGCCACACCGTCGATCCGGACCGC
CACATCGAGCGGGTCACCGAGCTGCAAGAACTCTTCCTCACGCGCGTCGGGCTCGACATCGGCAAGGTGT
GGGTCGCGGACGACGGCGCCGCCGTGGCGGTCTGGACCACGCCGGAGAGCGTCGAAGCGGGGGCGGTGTT
CGCCGAGATCGGCCCGCGCATGGCCGAGTTGAGCGGTTCCCGGCTGGCCGCGCAGCAACAGATGGAAGGC
CTCCTGGCGCCGCACCGGCCCAAGGAGCCCGCGTGGTTCCTGGCCACCGTCGGAGTCTCGCCCGACCACC
AGGGCAAGGGTCTGGGCAGCGCCGTCGTGCTCCCCGGAGTGGAGGCGGCCGAGCGCGCCGGGGTGCCCGC
CTTCCTGGAGACCTCCGCGCCCCGCAACCTCCCCTTCTACGAGCGGCTCGGCTTCACCGTCACCGCCGAC
GTCGAGGTGCCCGAAGGACCGCGCACCTGGTGCATGACCCGCAAGCCCGGTGCCTGAACGCGTTAAGTCG
ACAATCAACCTCTGGATTACAAAATTTGTGAAAGATTGACTGGTATTCTTAACTATGTTGCTCCTTTTAC
GCTATGTGGATACGCTGCTTTAATGCCTTTGTATCATGCTATTGCTTCCCGTATGGCTTTCATTTTCTCC
TCCTTGTATAAATCCTGGTTGCTGTCTCTTTATGAGGAGTTGTGGCCCGTTGTCAGGCAACGTGGCGTGG
TGTGCACTGTGTTTGCTGACGCAACCCCCACTGGTTGGGGCATTGCCACCACCTGTCAGCTCCTTTCCGG
GACTTTCGCTTTCCCCCTCCCTATTGCCACGGCGGAACTCATCGCCGCCTGCCTTGCCCGCTGCTGGACA
GGGGCTCGGCTGTTGGGCACTGACAATTCCGTGGTGTTGTCGGGGAAATCATCGTCCTTTCCTTGGCTGC
TCGCCTGTGTTGCCACCTGGATTCTGCGCGGGACGTCCTTCTGCTACGTCCCTTCGGCCCTCAATCCAGC
GGACCTTCCTTCCCGCGGCCTGCTGCCGGCTCTGCGGCCTCTTCCGCGTCTTCGCCTTCGCCCTCAGACG
AGTCGGATCTCCCTTTGGGCCGCCTCCCCGCGTCGACTTTAAGACCAATGACTTACAAGGCAGCTGTAGA
TCTTAGCCACTTTTTAAAAGAAAAGGGGGGACTGGAAGGGCTAATTCACTCCCAACGAAGACAAGATCTG
CTTTTTGCTTGTACTGGGTCTCTCTGGTTAGACCAGATCTGAGCCTGGGAGCTCTCTGGCTAACTAGGGA
ACCCACTGCTTAAGCCTCAATAAAGCTTGCCTTGAGTGCTTCAAGTAGTGTGTGCCCGTCTGTTGTGTGA
CTCTGGTAACTAGAGATCCCTCAGACCCTTTTAGTCAGTGTGGAAAATCTCTAGCAGTACGTATAGTAGT
TCATGTCATCTTATTATTCAGTATTTATAACTTGCAAAGAAATGAATATCAGAGAGTGAGAGGAACTTGT
TTATTGCAGCTTATAATGGTTACAAATAAAGCAATAGCATCACAAATTTCACAAATAAAGCATTTTTTTC
ACTGCATTCTAGTTGTGGTTTGTCCAAACTCATCAATGTATCTTATCATGTCTGGCTCTAGCTATCCCGC
CCCTAACTCCGCCCATCCCGCCCCTAACTCCGCCCAGTTCCGCCCATTCTCCGCCCCATGGCTGACTAAT
TTTTTTTATTTATGCAGAGGCCGAGGCCGCCTCGGCCTCTGAGCTATTCCAGAAGTAGTGAGGAGGCTTT
TTTGGAGGCCTAGGGACGTACCCAATTCGCCCTATAGTGAGTCGTATTACGCGCGCTCACTGGCCGTCGT
TTTACAACGTCGTGACTGGGAAAACCCTGGCGTTACCCAACTTAATCGCCTTGCAGCACATCCCCCTTTC
GCCAGCTGGCGTAATAGCGAAGAGGCCCGCACCGATCGCCCTTCCCAACAGTTGCGCAGCCTGAATGGCG
AATGGG
[124 nt withheld, positions 3367-3490]
C
[91 nt withheld, positions 3492-3582]
A
[49 nt withheld, positions 3584-3632]
CCTTTGACGTTGGAGTCCACGTTCTTT
[37 nt withheld, positions 3660-3696]
ACCCTATCTCGGTCTATTCTTTTGATTTATAAGGGATTTTGCCGATTTCGGCCTATTGGTTAAAAAATGA
GCTGATTTAACAAAAATTTAACGCGAATTTTAACAAAATATTAACGCTTACAATTTAGGTGGCACTTTTC
GGGGAAATGTGCGCGGAACCCCTATTTGTTTATTTTTCTAAATACATTCAAATATGTATCCGCTCATGAG
ACAATAACCCTGATAAATGCTTCAATAATATTGAAAAAGGAAGAGTATGAGTATTCAACATTTCCGTGTC
GCCCTTATTCCCTTTTTTGCGGCATTTTGCCTTCCTGTTTTTGCTCACCCAGAAACGCTGGTGAAAGTAA
AAGATGCTGAAGATCAGTTGGGTGCACGAGTGGGTTACATCGAACTGGATCTCAACAGCGGTAAGATCCT
TGAGAGTTTTCGCCCCGAAGAACGTTTTCCAATGATGAGCACTTTTAAAGTTCTGCTATGTGGCGCGGTA
TTATCCCGTATTGACGCCGGGCAAGAGCAACTCGGTCGCCGCATACACTATTCTCAGAATGACTTGGTTG
AGTACTCACCAGTCACAGAAAAGCATCTTACGGATGGCATGACAGTAAGAGAATTATGCAGTGCTGCCAT
AACCATGAGTGATAACACTGCGGCCAACTTACTTCTGACAACGATCGGAGGACCGAAGGAGCTAACCGCT
TTTTTGCACAACATGGGGGATCATGTAACTCGCCTTGATCGTTGGGAACCGGAGCTGAATGAAGCCATAC
CAAACGACGAGCGTGACACCACGATGCCTGTAGCAATGGCAACAACGTTGCGCAAACTATTAACTGGCGA
ACTACTTACTCTAGCTTCCCGGCAACAATTAATAGACTGGATGGAGGCGGATAAAGTTGCAGGACCACTT
CTGCGCTCGGCCCTTCCGGCTGGCTGGTTTATTGCTGATAAATCTGGAGCCGGTGAGCGTGGGTCTCGCG
GTATCATTGCAGCACTGGGGCCAGATGGTAAGCCCTCCCGTATCGTAGTTATCTACACGACGGGGAGTCA
GGCAACTATGGATGAACGAAATAGACAGATCGCTGAGATAGGTGCCTCACTGATTAAGCATTGGTAACTG
TCAGACCAAGTTTACTCATATATACTTTAGATTGATTTAAAACTTCATTTTTAATTTAAAAGGATCTAGG
TGAAGATCCTTTTTGATAATCTCATGACCAAAATCCCTTAACGTGAGTTTTCGTTCCACTGAGCGTCAGA
CCCCGTAGAAAAGATCAAAGGATCTTCTTGAGATCCTTTTTTTCTGCGCGTAATCTGCTGCTTGCAAACA
AAAAAACCACCGCTACCAGCGGTGGTTTGTTTGCCGGATCAAGAGCTACCAACTCTTTTTCCGAAGGTAA
CTGGCTTCAGCAGAGCGCAGATACCAAATACTGTTCTTCTAGTGTAGCCGTAGTTAGGCCACCACTTCAA
GAACTCTGTAGCACCGCCTACATACCTCGCTCTGCTAATCCTGTTACCAGTGGCTGCTGCCAGTGGCGAT
AAGTCGTGTCTTACCGGGTTGGACTCAAGACGATAGTTACCGGATAAGGCGCAGCGGTCGGGCTGAACGG
GGGGTTCGTGCACACAGCCCAGCTTGGAGCGAACGACCTACACCGAACTGAGATACCTACAGCGTGAGCT
ATGAGAAAGCGCCACGCTTCCCGAAGGGAGAAAGGCGGACAGGTATCCGGTAAGCGGCAGGGTCGGAACA
GGAGAGCGCACGAGGGAGCTTCCAGGGGGAAACGCCTGGTATCTTTATAGTCCTGTCGGGTTTCGCCACC
TCTGACTTGAGCGTCGATTTTTGTGATGCTCGTCAGGGGGGCGGAGCCTATGGAAAAACGCCAGCAACGC
GGCCTTTTTACGGTTCCTGGCCTTTTGCTGGCCTTTTGCTCACATGTTCTTTCCTGCGTTATCCCCTGAT
TCTGTGGATAACCGTATTACCGCCTTTGAGTGAGCTGATACCGCTCGCCGCAGCCGAACGACCGAGCGCA
GCGAGTCAGTGAGCGAGGAAGCGGAAGAGCGCCCAATACGCAAACCGCCTCTCCCCGCGCGTTGGCCGAT
TCATTAATGCAGCTGGCACGACAGGTTTCCCGACTGGAAAGCGGGCAGTGAGCGCAACGCAATTAATGTG
AGTTAGCTCACTCATTAGGCACCCCAGGCTTTACACTTTATGCTTCCGGCTCGTATGTTGTGTGGAATTG
TGAGCGGATAACAATTTCACACAGGAAACAGCTATGACCATGATTACGCCAAGCGCGCAATTAACCCTCA
CTAAAGGGAACAAAAGCTGGAGCTGCAAGCTTAATGTAGTCTTATGCAATACTCTTGTAGTCTTGCAACA
TGGTAACGATGAGTTAGCAACATGCCTTACAAGGAGAGAAAAAGCACCGTGCATGCCGATTGGTGGAAGT
AAGGTGGTACGATCGTGCCTTATTAGGAAGGCAACAGACGGGTCTGACATGGATTGGACGAACCACTGAA
TTGCCGCATTGCAGAGATATTGTATTTAAGTGCCTAGCTCGATACATAAACGGGTCTCTCTGGTTAGACC
AGATCTGAGCCTGGGAGCTCTCTGGCTAACTAGGGAACCCACTGCTTAAGCCTCAATAAAGCTTGCCTTG
AGTGCTTCAAGTAGTGTGTGCCCGTCTGTTGTGTGACTCTGGTAACTAGAGATCCCTCAGACCCTTTTAG
TCAGTGTGGAAAATCTCTAGCAGTGGCGCCCGAACAGGGACTTGAAAGCGAAAGGGAAACCAGAGGAGCT
CTCTCGACGCAGGACTCGGCTTGCTGAAGCGCGCACGGCAAGAGGCGAGGGGCGGCGACTGGTGAGTACG
CCAAAAATTTTGACTAGCGGAGGCTAGAAGGAGAGAGATGGGTGCGAGAGCGTCAGTATTAAGCGGGGGA
GAATTAGATCGCGATGGGAAAAAATTCGGTTAAGGCCAGGGGGAAAGAAAAAATATAAATTAAAACATAT
AGTATGGGCAAGCAGGGAGCTAGAACGATTCGCAGTTAATCCTGGCCTGTTAGAAACATCAGAAGGCTGT
AGACAAATACTGGGACAGCTACAACCATCCCTTCAGACAGGATCAGAAGAACTTAGATCATTATATAATA
CAGTAGCAACCCTCTATTGTGTGCATCAAAGGATAGAGATAAAAGACACCAAGGAAGCTTTAGACAAGAT
AGAGGAAGAGCAAAACAAAAGTAAGACCACCGCACAGCAAGCGGCCGCTGATCTTCAGACCTGGAGGAGG
AGATATGAGGGACAATTGGAGAAGTGAATTATATAAATATAAAGTAGTAAAAATTGAACCATTAGGAGTA
GCACCCACCAAGGCAAAGAGAAGAGTGGTGCAGAGAGAAAAAAGAGCAGTGGGAATAGGAGCTTTGTTCC
TTGGGTTCTTGGGAGCAGCAGGAAGCACTATGGGCGCAGCGTCAATGACGCTGACGGTACAGGCCAGACA
ATTATTGTCTGGTATAGTGCAGCAGCAGAACAATTTGCTGAGGGCTATTGAGGCGCAACAGCATCTGTTG
CAACTCACAGTCTGGGGCATCAAGCAGCTCCAGGCAAGAATCCTGGCTGTGGAAAGATACCTAAAGGATC
AACAGCTCCTGGGGATTTGGGGTTGCTCTGGAAAACTCATTTGCACCACTGCTGTGCCTTGGAATGCTAG
TTGGAGTAATAAATCTCTGGAACAGATTTGGAATCACACGACCTGGATGGAGTGGGACAGAGAAATTAAC
AATTACACAAGCTTAATACACTCCTTAATTGAAGAATCGCAAAACCAGCAAGAAAAGAATGAACAAGAAT
TATTGGAATTAGATAAATGGGCAAGTTTGTGGAATTGGTTTAACATAACAAATTGGCTGTGGTATATAAA
ATTATTCATAATGATAGTAGGAGGCTTGGTAGGTTTAAGAATAGTTTTTGCTGTACTTTCTATAGTGAAT
AGAGTTAGGCAGGGATATTCACCATTATCGTTTCAGACCCACCTCCCAACCCCGAGGGGACCCAGAGAGG
GCCTATTTCCCATGATTCCTTCATATTTGCATATACGATACAAGGCTGTTAGAGAGATAATTAGAATTAA
TTTGACTGTAAACACAAAGATATTAGTACAAAATACGTGACGTAGAAAGTAATAATTTCTTGGGTAGTTT
GCAGTTTTAAAATTATGTTTTAAAATGGACTATCATATGCTTACCGTAACTTGAAAGTATTTCGATTTCT
TGGCTTTATATATCTTGTGGAAAGGACGAAACACCGCATGACTACATCGTGCGCAGGTTTTAGAGCTAGA
AATAGCAAGTTAAAATAAGGCTAGTCCGTTATCAACTTGAAAAAGTGGCACCGAGTCGGTGCTTTTTTAA
GCTTGGCGTAACTAGATCTTGAGACAAATGGCAGTATTCATCCACAATTTTAAAAGAAAAGGGGGGATTG
GGGGGTACAGTGCAGGGGAAAGAATAGTAGACATAATAGCAACAGACATACAAACTAAAGAATTACAAAA
ACAAATTACAAAAATTCAAAATTTTCGGGTTTATTACAGGGACAGCAGAGATCCACTTTGGCGCCGGCTC
GAGGGGG
