>Addgene plasmid #76623 | DYRK1B gRNA (BRDN0001149482) | depositor partial sequence | sequence record 144083 | Target Sequence
CATGACTACATCGTGCGCAG
