>Addgene plasmid #76623 | DYRK1B gRNA (BRDN0001149482) | addgene partial sequence | sequence record 186187 | hU6-F
GAAAGTAATAATTTCTTGGGTAGTTTGCAGTTTTAAAATTATGTTTTAAAATGGACTATCATATGCTTAC
CGTAACTTGAAAGTATTTCGATTTCTTGGCTTTATATATCTTGTGGAAAGGACGAAACACCGCATGACTA
CATCGTGCGCAGGTTTTAGAGCTAGAAATAGCAAGTTAAAATAAGGCTAGTCCGTTATCAACTTGAAAAA
GTGGCACCGAGTCGGTGCTTTTTTAAGCTTGGCGTAACTAGATCTTGAGACAAATGGCAGTATTCATCCA
CAATTTTAAAAGAAAAGGGGGGATTGGGGGGTACAGTGCANGGGAAAGAATAGTACACATAATAGCAACA
GACATACAAACTAAAGAATTACNAAAACAAATTACAAAAATTCAAAATTTTCGGGTTTATTACAGGGACA
GCANAGATCCACTTTGGCGCCGGNTCGAGGGGGCCCGGGNGCNAAGATGGATAAAGTTTTANACAGAGTA
GGAATCTTTGCAGCTAATGGACCNTCTAGGTCTTGNAANGAGNGGGAATTGGCTCCGGTGCCCGTCAGTG
GGCANNAGCG
